>Addgene plasmid #66045 | DVA_CD | depositor full sequence | sequence record 114277 | DVA_CD sequence 2606 bps
AATGATGTCTTCTGCACCATATGCGGTGTGAAATACCGCACAGATGCGTAAGGAGAAAATACCGCATCAG
GCGCCATTCGCCATTCAGGCTGCGCAACTGTTGGGAAGGGCGATCGGTGCGGGCCTCTTCGCTATTACGC
CAGCTGGCGAAAGGGGGATGTGCTGCAAGGCGATTAAGTTGGGTAACGCCAGGGTTTTCCCAGTCACGAC
GTTGTAAAACGACGGCCAGTGAATTCGAGCTCGGTACCCGGGGATCCTCTAGAGTCGACCTGCAGGCATG
CAAGCTTGGCGTAATCATGGTCATAGCTGTTTCCTGTGTGAAATTGTTATCCGCTCACAATTCCACACAA
CATACGAGCCGGAAGCATAAAGTGTAAAGCCTGGGGTGCCTAATGAGTGAGCTAACTCACATTAATTGCG
TTGCGCTCACTGCCCGCTTTCCAGTCGGGAAACCTGTCGTGCCAGCTGCATTAATGAATCGGCCAACGCG
CGGGGAAGACGTAGGTAGAGACCTACTAGTAGCGGCCGCTGCAGGCTTCCTCGCTCACTGACTCGCTGCG
CTCGGTCGTTCGGCTGCGGCGAGCGGTATCAGCTCACTCAAAGGCGGTAATACGGTTATCCACAGAATCA
GGGGATAACGCAGGAAAGAACATGTGAGCAAAAGGCCAGCAAAAGGCCAGGAACCGTAAAAAGGCCGCGT
TGCTGGCGTTTTTCCACAGGCTCCGCCCCCCTGACGAGCATCACAAAAATCGACGCTCAAGTCAGAGGTG
GCGAAACCCGACAGGACTATAAAGATACCAGGCGTTTCCCCCTGGAAGCTCCCTCGTGCGCTCTCCTGTT
CCGACCCTGCCGCTTACCGGATACCTGTCCGCCTTTCTCCCTTCGGGAAGCGTGGCGCTTTCTCATAGCT
CACGCTGTAGGTATCTCAGTTCGGTGTAGGTCGTTCGCTCCAAGCTGGGCTGTGTGCACGAACCCCCCGT
TCAGCCCGACCGCTGCGCCTTATCCGGTAACTATCGTCTTGAGTCCAACCCGGTAAGACACGACTTATCG
CCACTGGCAGCAGCCACTGGTAACAGGATTAGCAGAGCGAGGTATGTAGGCGGTGCTACAGAGTTCTTGA
AGTGGTGGCCTAACTACGGCTACACTAGAAGAACAGTATTTGGTATCTGCGCTCTGCTGAAGCCAGTTAC
CTTCGGAAAAAGAGTTGGTAGCTCTTGATCCGGCAAACAAACCACCGCTGGTAGCGGTGGTTTTTTTGTT
TGCAAGCAGCAGATTACGCGCAGAAAAAAAGGATCTCAAGAAGATCCTTTGATCTTTTCTACGGGGTCTG
ACGCTCAGTGGAACGAAAACTCACGTTAAGGGATTTTGGTCATGAGATTATCAAAAAGGATCTTCACCTA
GATCCTTTTAAATTAAAAATGAAGTTTTAAATCAATCTAAAGTATATATGAGTAAACTTGGTCTGACAGT
TACCAATGCTTAATCAGTGAGGCACCTATCTCAGCGATCTGTCTATTTCGTTCATCCATAGTTGCCTGAC
TCCCCGTCGTGTAGATAACTACGATACGGGAGGGCTTACCATCTGGCCCCAGTGCTGCAATGATACCGCG
CGACCCACGCTCACCGGCTCCAGATTTATCAGCAATAAACCAGCCAGCCGGAAGGGCCGAGCGCAGAAGT
GGTCCTGCAACTTTATCCGCCTCCATCCAGTCTATTAATTGTTGCCGGGAAGCTAGAGTAAGTAGTTCGC
CAGTTAATAGTTTGCGCAACGTTGTTGCCATTGCTACAGGCATCGTGGTGTCACGCTCGTCGTTTGGTAT
GGCTTCATTCAGCTCCGGTTCCCAACGATCAAGGCGAGTTACATGATCCCCCATGTTGTGCAAAAAAGCG
GTTAGCTCCTTCGGTCCTCCGATCGTTGTCAGAAGTAAGTTGGCCGCAGTGTTATCACTCATGGTTATGG
CAGCACTGCATAATTCTCTTACTGTCATGCCATCCGTAAGATGCTTTTCTGTGACTGGTGAGTACTCAAC
CAAGTCATTCTGAGAATAGTGTATGCGGCGACCGAGTTGCTCTTGCCCGGCGTCAATACGGGATAATACC
GCGCCACATAGCAGAACTTTAAAAGTGCTCATCATTGGAAAACGTTCTTCGGGGCGAAAACTCTCAAGGA
TCTTACCGCTGTTGAGATCCAGTTCGATGTAACCCACTCGTGCACCCAACTGATCTTCAGCATCTTTTAC
TTTCACCAGCGTTTCTGGGTGAGCAAAAACAGGAAGGCAAAATGCCGCAAAAAAGGGAATAAGGGCGACA
CGGAAATGTTGAATACTCATACTCTTCCTTTTTCAATATTATTGAAGCATTTATCAGGGTTATTGTCTCA
TGAGCGGATACATATTTGAATGTATTTAGAAAAATAAACAAATAGGGGTTCCGCGCACATTTCCCCGAAA
AGTGCCACCTGACGTCTAAGAAACCATTATTATCATGACATTAACCTATAAAAATAGGCGTATCACGAGG
CAGAATTTCAGATAAAAAAAATCCTTAGCTTTCGCTAAGGATGATTTCTGGAATTCGCGGCCGCTTCTAG
AGACTAGTGGGTCTCA
Features (pLannotate 1.2.2; 13 found; start..end, strand, type, name):
     13..71      +  misc_feature   bom (fragment): basis of mobility region from pBR322
     77..234     -  CDS            lacZα (fragment): LacZα fragment of β-galactosidase; lacZ fragment
    231..287     +  misc_feature   MCS: pUC18/19 multiple cloning site
    324..340     -  protein_bind   lac operator: The lac repressor binds to the lac operator to inhibit transcription in E. coli. This inhibition can be relieved by adding lactose or isopropyl-β-D-thiogalactopyranoside (IPTG). lac repressor encoded by lacI
    348..378     -  promoter       lac promoter: promoter for the E. coli lac operon
    393..414     -  protein_bind   CAP binding site: CAP binding activates transcription in the presence of cAMP. E. coli catabolite activator protein
    427..496     -  CDS            lacI (fragment): lac repressor; lacI; The lac repressor binds to the lac operator to inhibit transcription in E. coli. This inhibition can be relieved by adding lactose or isopropyl-β-D-thiogalactopyranoside (IPTG).
    514..534     +  misc_feature   BioBrick suffix: universal suffix for all parts
    711..1299    -  rep_origin     ori: high-copy-number ColE1/pMB1/pBR322/pUC origin of replication
   1470..2330    -  CDS            AmpR: β-lactamase; bla; confers resistance to ampicillin, carbenicillin, and related antibiotics
   2331..2435    -  promoter       AmpR promoter: bla
   2525..2568    -  terminator     bacterial terminator: putative bacterial transcription terminator
   2571..2592    +  misc_feature   BioBrick prefix: BioBrick prefix for parts that do not start with "ATG"
