[The description below was written by a language model from this plasmid's Addgene catalogue record and pLannotate feature annotations shown in this document.]
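Description:
DVA_CD is an empty destination vector from the CIDAR MoClo (modular cloning) system for E. coli synthetic biology. It is a small plasmid of about 2.6 kb, built on the "DVA" backbone, which the record describes as derived from the BioBrick vector pSB1A2 with an illegal restriction site removed. Remnants of that ancestry are visible in the feature table as a BioBrick prefix and suffix flanking the cloning region. The plasmid replicates in E. coli from a ColE1/pMB1-type origin annotated as high-copy, although the catalogue entry lists copy number as unknown. Selection is by ampicillin through a β-lactamase gene driven by its native bla promoter. A putative bacterial terminator lies next to the prefix, and small fragments of the pBR322 bom region and of lacI are annotated, most likely carried along with the lacZα cassette.

The vector carries no insert. In its place is a lacZα dropout cassette consisting of the CAP binding site, lac promoter, lac operator, a pUC-type multiple cloning site and a partial lacZα coding sequence, oriented on the reverse strand between the prefix and suffix. The notation [C:LacZa:D] indicates that this cassette is flanked by the MoClo fusion sites designated C and D. In a Golden Gate-style reaction with Type IIS enzymes, a part or assembly with matching C and D overhangs replaces lacZα, so correct clones can be identified as white colonies in blue/white screening in an α-complementing host. The record does not state which Type IIS enzymes are used or the sequences of the fusion sites, and these sites are not annotated in the feature table.
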