Addgene plasmid #66045: DVA_CD
Purpose: (Empty Backbone) MoClo Destination Vector: (based on pSB1A2 with fixed illegal site) [C:LacZa:D]
Depositing lab: Douglas Densmore. Depositing organization: Boston University Main Campus. Publication: CIDAR MoClo: Improved MoClo Assembly Standard and New E. coli Part Library Enable Rapid Combinatorial Design for Synthetic and Traditional Biology. Iverson SV, Haddock TL, Beal J, Densmore DM. ACS Synth Biol. 2016 Jan 15;5(1):99-103. doi: 10.1021/acssynbio.5b00124. Epub 2015 Nov 4. PubMed 26479688.
Backbone
  Vector backbone: DVA
  Vector type: Synthetic Biology ; Destination Vector
Growth in bacteria
  Bacterial resistance: Ampicillin, 100 μg/mL
  Growth temperature: 37°C
  Growth strain: DH5alpha
  Copy number: Unknown
Gene/Insert
  Gene/Insert name: None
  Species: Synthetic
  Cloning method: Unknown
Terms and licenses: Academic/Nonprofit Terms; Industry Terms: Not Available to Industry
How to cite: DVA_CD was a gift from Douglas Densmore (Addgene plasmid # 66045 ; http://n2t.net/addgene:66045 ; RRID:Addgene_66045)
