>Addgene plasmid #66045 | DVA_CD | addgene partial sequence | sequence record 114276 | MoCloR 5'-gccacctgacgtctaagaaacc-3'
ATAGGCGTATCACGAGGCAGAATTTCAGATAAAAAAAATCCTTAGCTTTCGCTAAGGATGATTTCTGGAA
TTCGCGGCCGCTTCTAGAGACTAGTGGGTCTCAAATGATGTCTTCTGCACCATATGCGGTGTGAAATACC
GCACAGATGCGTAAGGAGAAAATACCGCATCAGGCGCCATTCGCCATTCAGGCTGCGCAACTGTTGGGAA
GGGCGATCGGTGCGGGCCTCTTCGCTATTACGCCAGCTGGCGAAAGGGGGATGTGCTGCAAGGCGATTAA
GTTGGGTAACGCCAGGGTTTTCCCAGTCACGACGTTGTAAAACGACGGCCAGTGAATTCGAGCTCGGTAC
CCGGGGATCCTCTAGAGTCGACCTGCAGGCATGCAAGCTTGGCGTAATCATGGTCATAGCTGTTTCCTGT
GTGAAATTGTTATCCGCTCACAATTCCACACAACATACGAGCCGGAAGCATAAAGTGTAAAGCCTGGGGT
GCCTAATGAGTGAGCTAACTCACATTAATTGCGTTGCGCTCACTGCCCGCTTTCCAGTCGGGAAACCTGT
CGTGCCAGCTGCATTAATGAATCGGCCAACGCGCGGGGAAGACGTAGGTAGAGACCTACTAGTAGCGGCC
GCTGCAGGCTTCCTCGCTCACTGACTCGCTGCGCTCGGTCGTTCGGCTGCGGCGAGCGGTATCAGCTCAC
TCAAAGGCGGTAATACGGTTATCCACAGAATCAGGG
